>Addgene plasmid #100900 | pDG458 Sequencing Result | analyzer sequence | sequence record 196982
GAGGGCCTATTTCCCATGATTCCTTCATATTTGCATATACGATACAAGGCTGTTAGAGAGATAATTGGAA
TTAATTTGACTGTAAACACAAAGATATTAGTACAAAATACGTGACGTAGAAAGTAATAATTTCTTGGGTA
GTTTGCAGTTTTAAAATTATGTTTTAAAATGGACTATCATATGCTTACCGTAACTTGAAAGTATTTCGAT
TTCTTGGCTTTATATATCTTGTGGAAAGGACGAAACACCGGGTCTTCGAGAAGACCTGTTTTAGAGCTAG
AAATAGCAAGTTAAAATAAGGCTAGTCCGTTATCAACTTGAAAAAGTGGCACCGAGTCGGTGCTTTTTTG
TTTTAGAGCTAGAAATAGCAAGTTAAAATAAGGCTAGTCCGTTTTTAGCGCGTGCGCCAATTCTGCAGAC
AAATGGCTCTAGAGGTACCCGTTACATAACTTACGGTAAATGGCCCGCCTGGCTGACCGCCCAACGACCC
CCGCCCATTGACGTCAATAGTAACGCCAATAGGGACTTTCCATTGACGTCAATGGGTGGAGTATTTACGG
TAAACTGCCCACTTGGCAGTACATCAAGTGTATCATATGCCAAGTACGCCCCCTATTGACGTCAATGACG
GTAAATGGCCCGCCTGGCATTGTGCCCAGTACATGACCTTATGGGACTTTCCTACTTGGCAGTACATCTA
CGTATTAGTCATCGCTATTACCATGGTCGAGGTGAGCCCCACGTTCTGCTTCACTCTCCCCATCTCCCCC
CCCTCCCCACCCCCAATTTTGTATTTATTTATTTTTTAATTATTTTGTGCAGCGATGGGGGCGGGGGGGG
GGGGGGGGCGCGCGCCAGGCGGGGCGGGGCGGGGCGAGGGGCGGGGCGGGGCGAGGCGGAGAGGTGCGGC
GGCAGCCAATCAGAGCGGCGCGCTCCGAAAGTTTCCTTTTATGGCGAGGCGGCGGCGGCGGCGGCCCTAT
AAAAAGCGAAGCGCGCGGCGGGCGGGAGTCGCTGCGCGCTGCCTTCGCCCCGTGCCCCGCTCCGCCGCCG
CCTCGCGCCGCCCGCCCCGGCTCTGACTGACCGCGTTACTCCCACAGGTGAGCGGGCGGGACGGCCCTTC
TCCTCCGGGCTGTAATTAGCTGAGCAAGAGGTAAGGGTTTAAGGGATGGTTGGTTGGTGGGGTATTAATG
TTTAATTACCTGGAGCACCTGCCTGAAATCACTTTTTTTCAGGTTGGACCGGTGCCACCATGGACTATAA
GGACCACGACGGAGACTACAAGGATCATGATATTGATTACAAAGACGATGACGATAAGATGGCCCCAAAG
AAGAAGCGGAAGGTCGGTATCCACGGAGTCCCAGCAGCCGACAAGAAGTACAGCATCGGCCTGGACATCG
GCACCAACTCTGTGGGCTGGGCCGTGATCACCGACGAGTACAAGGTGCCCAGCAAGAAATTCAAGGTGCT
GGGCAACACCGACCGGCACAGCATCAAGAAGAACCTGATCGGAGCCCTGCTGTTCGACAGCGGCGAAACA
GCCGAGGCCACCCGGCTGAAGAGAACCGCCAGAAGAAGATACACCAGACGGAAGAACCGGATCTGCTATC
TGCAAGAGATCTTCAGCAACGAGATGGCCAAGGTGGACGACAGCTTCTTCCACAGACTGGAAGAGTCCTT
CCTGGTGGAAGAGGATAAGAAGCACGAGCGGCACCCCATCTTCGGCAACATCGTGGACGAGGTGGCCTAC
CACGAGAAGTACCCCACCATCTACCACCTGAGAAAGAAACTGGTGGACAGCACCGACAAGGCCGACCTGC
GGCTGATCTATCTGGCCCTGGCCCACATGATCAAGTTCCGGGGCCACTTCCTGATCGAGGGCGACCTGAA
CCCCGACAACAGCGACGTGGACAAGCTGTTCATCCAGCTGGTGCAGACCTACAACCAGCTGTTCGAGGAA
AACCCCATCAACGCCAGCGGCGTGGACGCCAAGGCCATCCTGTCTGCCAGACTGAGCAAGAGCAGACGGC
TGGAAAATCTGATCGCCCAGCTGCCCGGCGAGAAGAAGAATGGCCTGTTCGGAAACCTGATTGCCCTGAG
CCTGGGCCTGACCCCCAACTTCAAGAGCAACTTCGACCTGGCCGAGGATGCCAAACTGCAGCTGAGCAAG
GACACCTACGACGACGACCTGGACAACCTGCTGGCCCAGATCGGCGACCAGTACGCCGACCTGTTTCTGG
CCGCCAAGAACCTGTCCGACGCCATCCTGCTGAGCGACATCCTGAGAGTGAACACCGAGATCACCAAGGC
CCCCCTGAGCGCCTCTATGATCAAGAGATACGACGAGCACCACCAGGACCTGACCCTGCTGAAAGCTCTC
GTGCGGCAGCAGCTGCCTGAGAAGTACAAAGAGATTTTCTTCGACCAGAGCAAGAACGGCTACGCCGGCT
ACATTGACGGCGGAGCCAGCCAGGAAGAGTTCTACAAGTTCATCAAGCCCATCCTGGAAAAGATGGACGG
CACCGAGGAACTGCTCGTGAAGCTGAACAGAGAGGACCTGCTGCGGAAGCAGCGGACCTTCGACAACGGC
AGCATCCCCCACCAGATCCACCTGGGAGAGCTGCACGCCATTCTGCGGCGGCAGGAAGATTTTTACCCAT
TCCTGAAGGACAACCGGGAAAAGATCGAGAAGATCCTGACCTTCCGCATCCCCTACTACGTGGGCCCTCT
GGCCAGGGGAAACAGCAGATTCGCCTGGATGACCAGAAAGAGCGAGGAAACCATCACCCCCTGGAACTTC
GAGGAAGTGGTGGACAAGGGCGCTTCCGCCCAGAGCTTCATCGAGCGGATGACCAACTTCGATAAGAACC
TGCCCAACGAGAAGGTGCTGCCCAAGCACAGCCTGCTGTACGAGTACTTCACCGTGTATAACGAGCTGAC
CAAAGTGAAATACGTGACCGAGGGAATGAGAAAGCCCGCCTTCCTGAGCGGCGAGCAGAAAAAGGCCATC
GTGGACCTGCTGTTCAAGACCAACCGGAAAGTGACCGTGAAGCAGCTGAAAGAGGACTACTTCAAGAAAA
TCGAGTGCTTCGACTCCGTGGAAATCTCCGGCGTGGAAGATCGGTTCAACGCCTCCCTGGGCACATACCA
CGATCTGCTGAAAATTATCAAGGACAAGGACTTCCTGGACAATGAGGAAAACGAGGACATTCTGGAAGAT
ATCGTGCTGACCCTGACACTGTTTGAGGACAGAGAGATGATCGAGGAACGGCTGAAAACCTATGCCCACC
TGTTCGACGACAAAGTGATGAAGCAGCTGAAGCGGCGGAGATACACCGGCTGGGGCAGGCTGAGCCGGAA
GCTGATCAACGGCATCCGGGACAAGCAGTCCGGCAAGACAATCCTGGATTTCCTGAAGTCCGACGGCTTC
GCCAACAGAAACTTCATGCAGCTGATCCACGACGACAGCCTGACCTTTAAAGAGGACATCCAGAAAGCCC
AGGTGTCCGGCCAGGGCGATAGCCTGCACGAGCACATTGCCAATCTGGCCGGCAGCCCCGCCATTAAGAA
GGGCATCCTGCAGACAGTGAAGGTGGTGGACGAGCTCGTGAAAGTGATGGGCCGGCACAAGCCCGAGAAC
ATCGTGATCGAAATGGCCAGAGAGAACCAGACCACCCAGAAGGGACAGAAGAACAGCCGCGAGAGAATGA
AGCGGATCGAAGAGGGCATCAAAGAGCTGGGCAGCCAGATCCTGAAAGAACACCCCGTGGAAAACACCCA
GCTGCAGAACGAGAAGCTGTACCTGTACTACCTGCAGAATGGGCGGGATATGTACGTGGACCAGGAACTG
GACATCAACCGGCTGTCCGACTACGATGTGGACCATATCGTGCCTCAGAGCTTTCTGAAGGACGACTCCA
TCGACAACAAGGTGCTGACCAGAAGCGACAAGAACCGGGGCAAGAGCGACAACGTGCCCTCCGAAGAGGT
CGTGAAGAAGATGAAGAACTACTGGCGGCAGCTGCTGAACGCCAAGCTGATTACCCAGAGAAAGTTCGAC
AATCTGACCAAGGCCGAGAGAGGCGGCCTGAGCGAACTGGATAAGGCCGGCTTCATCAAGAGACAGCTGG
TGGAAACCCGGCAGATCACAAAGCACGTGGCACAGATCCTGGACTCCCGGATGAACACTAAGTACGACGA
GAATGACAAGCTGATCCGGGAAGTGAAAGTGATCACCCTGAAGTCCAAGCTGGTGTCCGATTTCCGGAAG
GATTTCCAGTTTTACAAAGTGCGCGAGATCAACAACTACCACCACGCCCACGACGCCTACCTGAACGCCG
TCGTGGGAACCGCCCTGATCAAAAAGTACCCTAAGCTGGAAAGCGAGTTCGTGTACGGCGACTACAAGGT
GTACGACGTGCGGAAGATGATCGCCAAGAGCGAGCAGGAAATCGGCAAGGCTACCGCCAAGTACTTCTTC
TACAGCAACATCATGAACTTTTTCAAGACCGAGATTACCCTGGCCAACGGCGAGATCCGGAAGCGGCCTC
TGATCGAGACAAACGGCGAAACCGGGGAGATCGTGTGGGATAAGGGCCGGGATTTTGCCACCGTGCGGAA
AGTGCTGAGCATGCCCCAAGTGAATATCGTGAAAAAGACCGAGGTGCAGACAGGCGGCTTCAGCAAAGAG
TCTATCCTGCCCAAGAGGAACAGCGATAAGCTGATCGCCAGAAAGAAGGACTGGGACCCTAAGAAGTACG
GCGGCTTCGACAGCCCCACCGTGGCCTATTCTGTGCTGGTGGTGGCCAAAGTGGAAAAGGGCAAGTCCAA
GAAACTGAAGAGTGTGAAAGAGCTGCTGGGGATCACCATCATGGAAAGAAGCAGCTTCGAGAAGAATCCC
ATCGACTTTCTGGAAGCCAAGGGCTACAAAGAAGTGAAAAAGGACCTGATCATCAAGCTGCCTAAGTACT
CCCTGTTCGAGCTGGAAAACGGCCGGAAGAGAATGCTGGCCTCTGCCGGCGAACTGCAGAAGGGAAACGA
ACTGGCCCTGCCCTCCAAATATGTGAACTTCCTGTACCTGGCCAGCCACTATGAGAAGCTGAAGGGCTCC
CCCGAGGATAATGAGCAGAAACAGCTGTTTGTGGAACAGCACAAGCACTACCTGGACGAGATCATCGAGC
AGATCAGCGAGTTCTCCAAGAGAGTGATCCTGGCCGACGCTAATCTGGACAAAGTGCTGTCCGCCTACAA
CAAGCACCGGGATAAGCCCATCAGAGAGCAGGCCGAGAATATCATCCACCTGTTTACCCTGACCAATCTG
GGAGCCCCTGCCGCCTTCAAGTACTTTGACACCACCATCGACCGGAAGAGGTACACCAGCACCAAAGAGG
TGCTGGACGCCACCCTGATCCACCAGAGCATCACCGGCCTGTACGAGACACGGATCGACCTGTCTCAGCT
GGGAGGCGACAAAAGGCCGGCGGCCACGAAAAAGGCCGGCCAGGCAAAAAAGAAAAAGGAATTCGGCAGT
GGAGAGGGCAGAGGAAGTCTGCTAACATGCGGTGACGTCGAGGAGAATCCTGGCCCAGTGAGCAAGGGCG
AGGAGCTGTTCACCGGGGTGGTGCCCATCCTGGTCGAGCTGGACGGCGACGTAAACGGCCACAAGTTCAG
CGTGTCCGGCGAGGGCGAGGGCGATGCCACCTACGGCAAGCTGACCCTGAAGTTCATCTGCACCACCGGC
AAGCTGCCCGTGCCCTGGCCCACCCTCGTGACCACCCTGACCTACGGCGTGCAGTGCTTCAGCCGCTACC
CCGACCACATGAAGCAGCACGACTTCTTCAAGTCCGCCATGCCCGAAGGCTACGTCCAGGAGCGCACCAT
CTTCTTCAAGGACGACGGCAACTACAAGACCCGCGCCGAGGTGAAGTTCGAGGGCGACACCCTGGTGAAC
CGCATCGAGCTGAAGGGCATCGACTTCAAGGAGGACGGCAACATCCTGGGGCACAAGCTGGAGTACAACT
ACAACAGCCACAACGTCTATATCATGGCCGACAAGCAGAAGAACGGCATCAAGGTGAACTTCAAGATCCG
CCACAACATCGAGGACGGCAGCGTGCAGCTCGCCGACCACTACCAGCAGAACACCCCCATCGGCGACGGC
CCCGTGCTGCTGCCCGACAACCACTACCTGAGCACCCAGTCCGCCCTGAGCAAAGACCCCAACGAGAAGC
GCGATCACATGGTCCTGCTGGAGTTCGTGACCGCCGCCGGGATCACTCTCGGCATGGACGAGCTGTACAA
GGAATTCTAACTAGAGCTCGCTGATCAGCCTCGACTGTGCCTTCTAGTTGCCAGCCATCTGTTGTTTGCC
CCTCCCCCGTGCCTTCCTTGACCCTGGAAGGTGCCACTCCCACTGTCCTTTCCTAATAAAATGAGGAAAT
TGCATCGCATTGTCTGAGTAGGTGTCATTCTATTCTGGGGGGTGGGGTGGGGCAGGACAGCAAGGGGGAG
GATTGGGAAGAGAATAGCAGGCATGCTGGGGAGCGGCCGCTCTAGAACTAGTGGATCCCCCGGGCTGCAG
GAATTCGATAATCCTGCAGGAAAAAAGCACCGACTCGGTGCCACTTTTTCAAGTTGATAACGGACTAGCC
TTATTTTAACTTGCTATTTCTAGCTCTAAAACGTCTTCTCGAAGACCCCGGTGTTTCGTCCTTTCCACAA
GATATATAAAGCCAAGAAATCGAAATACTTTCAAGTTACGGTAAGCATATGATAGTCCATTTTAAAACAT
AATTTTAAAACTGCAAACTACCCAAGAAATTATTACTTTCTACGTCACGTATTTTGTACTAATATCTTTG
TGTTTACAGTCAAATTAATTCCAATTATCTCTCTAACAGCCTTGTATCGTATATGCAAATATGAAGGAAT
CATGGGAAATAGGCCCTCGCGGCCGCAGGAACCCCTAGTGATGGAGTTGGCCACTCCCTCTCTGCGCGCT
CGCTCGCTCACTGAGGCCGGGCGACCAAAGGTCGCCCGACGCCCGGGCTTTGCCCGGGCGGCCTCAGTGA
GCGAGCGAGCGCGCAGCTGCCTGCAGGGGCGCCTGATGCGGTATTTTCTCCTTACGCATCTGTGCGGTAT
TTCACACCGCATA
[95 nt withheld, positions 7154-7248]
T
[46 nt withheld, positions 7250-7295]
C
[141 nt withheld, positions 7297-7437]
CCTTTGACGTTGGAGTCCACGTTCTTT
[37 nt withheld, positions 7465-7501]
ACTCTATCTCGGGCTATTCTTTTGATTTATAAGGGATTTTGCCGATTTCGGTCTATTGGTTAAAAAATGA
GCTGATTTAACAAAAATTTAACGCGAATTTTAACAAAATATTAACGTTTACAATTTTATGGTGCACTCTC
AGTACAATCTGCTCTGATGCCGCATAGTTAAGCCAGCCCCGACACCCGCCAACACCCGCTGACGCGCCCT
GACGGGCTTGTCTGCTCCCGGCATCCGCTTACAGACAAGCTGTGACCGTCTCCGGGAGCTGCATGTGTCA
GAGGTTTTCACCGTCATCACCGAAACGCGCGAGACGAAAGGGCCTCGTGATACGCCTATTTTTATAGGTT
AATGTCATGATAATAATGGTTTCTTAGACGTCAGGTGGCACTTTTCGGGGAAATGTGCGCGGAACCCCTA
TTTGTTTATTTTTCTAAATACATTCAAATATGTATCCGCTCATGAGACAATAACCCTGATAAATGCTTCA
ATAATATTGAAAAAGGAAGAGTATGAGTATTCAACATTTCCGTGTCGCCCTTATTCCCTTTTTTGCGGCA
TTTTGCCTTCCTGTTTTTGCTCACCCAGAAACGCTGGTGAAAGTAAAAGATGCTGAAGATCAGTTGGGTG
CACGAGTGGGTTACATCGAACTGGATCTCAACAGCGGTAAGATCCTTGAGAGTTTTCGCCCCGAAGAACG
TTTTCCAATGATGAGCACTTTTAAAGTTCTGCTATGTGGCGCGGTATTATCCCGTATTGACGCCGGGCAA
GAGCAACTCGGTCGCCGCATACACTATTCTCAGAATGACTTGGTTGAGTACTCACCAGTCACAGAAAAGC
ATCTTACGGATGGCATGACAGTAAGAGAATTATGCAGTGCTGCCATAACCATGAGTGATAACACTGCGGC
CAACTTACTTCTGACAACGATCGGAGGACCGAAGGAGCTAACCGCTTTTTTGCACAACATGGGGGATCAT
GTAACTCGCCTTGATCGTTGGGAACCGGAGCTGAATGAAGCCATACCAAACGACGAGCGTGACACCACGA
TGCCTGTAGCAATGGCAACAACGTTGCGCAAACTATTAACTGGCGAACTACTTACTCTAGCTTCCCGGCA
ACAATTAATAGACTGGATGGAGGCGGATAAAGTTGCAGGACCACTTCTGCGCTCGGCCCTTCCGGCTGGC
TGGTTTATTGCTGATAAATCTGGAGCCGGTGAGCGTGGAAGCCGCGGTATCATTGCAGCACTGGGGCCAG
ATGGTAAGCCCTCCCGTATCGTAGTTATCTACACGACGGGGAGTCAGGCAACTATGGATGAACGAAATAG
ACAGATCGCTGAGATAGGTGCCTCACTGATTAAGCATTGGTAACTGTCAGACCAAGTTTACTCATATATA
CTTTAGATTGATTTAAAACTTCATTTTTAATTTAAAAGGATCTAGGTGAAGATCCTTTTTGATAATCTCA
TGACCAAAATCCCTTAACGTGAGTTTTCGTTCCACTGAGCGTCAGACCCCGTAGAAAAGATCAAAGGATC
TTCTTGAGATCCTTTTTTTCTGCGCGTAATCTGCTGCTTGCAAACAAAAAAACCACCGCTACCAGCGGTG
GTTTGTTTGCCGGATCAAGAGCTACCAACTCTTTTTCCGAAGGTAACTGGCTTCAGCAGAGCGCAGATAC
CAAATACTGTTCTTCTAGTGTAGCCGTAGTTAGGCCACCACTTCAAGAACTCTGTAGCACCGCCTACATA
CCTCGCTCTGCTAATCCTGTTACCAGTGGCTGCTGCCAGTGGCGATAAGTCGTGTCTTACCGGGTTGGAC
TCAAGACGATAGTTACCGGATAAGGCGCAGCGGTCGGGCTGAACGGGGGGTTCGTGCACACAGCCCAGCT
TGGAGCGAACGACCTACACCGAACTGAGATACCTACAGCGTGAGCTATGAGAAAGCGCCACGCTTCCCGA
AGGGAGAAAGGCGGACAGGTATCCGGTAAGCGGCAGGGTCGGAACAGGAGAGCGCACGAGGGAGCTTCCA
GGGGGAAACGCCTGGTATCTTTATAGTCCTGTCGGGTTTCGCCACCTCTGACTTGAGCGTCGATTTTTGT
GATGCTCGTCAGGGGGGCGGAGCCTATGGAAAAACGCCAGCAACGCGGCCTTTTTACGGTTCCTGGCCTT
TTGCTGGCCTTTTGCTCACATGT
Features (pLannotate 1.2.2; 22 found; start..end, strand, type, name):
      1..241     +  promoter       U6 promoter: RNA polymerase III promoter for human U6 snRNA
    268..343     +  misc_RNA       gRNA scaffold: guide RNA scaffold for the Streptococcus pyogenes CRISPR/Cas9 system
    350..393     +  misc_RNA       gRNA scaffold (fragment): guide RNA scaffold for the Streptococcus pyogenes CRISPR/Cas9 system
    440..725     +  enhancer       CMV enhancer: human cytomegalovirus immediate early enhancer; contains an 18-bp deletion relative to the standard CMV enhancer
    727..1004    +  promoter       chicken β-actin promoter: No description available
   1005..1232    +  intron         hybrid intron: hybrid between chicken β-actin (CBA) and minute virus of mice (MMV) introns (Gray et al., 2011)
   1370..2971    +  CDS            Cas9(N): N-terminal portion of Streptococcus pyogenes Cas9 (Zetsche et al., 2015)
   2972..5470    +  CDS            Cas9(C): C-terminal portion of Streptococcus pyogenes Cas9 (Zetsche et al., 2015)
   5471..5518    +  CDS            nucleoplasmin NLS: bipartite nuclear localization signal from nucleoplasmin
   5588..6301    +  CDS            EGFP: EGFP is a basic (constitutively fluorescent) green fluorescent protein published in 1996, derived from Aequorea victoria. It is reported to be a rapidly-maturing weak dimer with moderate acid sensitivity.
   6335..6446    +  polyA_signal   bGH poly(A) signal: bovine growth hormone polyadenylation signal
   6543..6590    +  misc_feature   MCS (fragment): pBluescript multiple cloning site
   6607..6682    -  misc_RNA       gRNA scaffold: guide RNA scaffold for the Streptococcus pyogenes CRISPR/Cas9 system
   6708..6948    -  promoter       U6 promoter: RNA polymerase III promoter for human U6 snRNA
   6957..7097    +  repeat_region  AAV2 ITR: inverted terminal repeat of adeno-associated virus serotype 2 inverted
   7102..7153    -  misc_feature   bom (fragment): basis of mobility region from pBR322
   7172..7627    +  rep_origin     f1 ori (sequence partly withheld): f1 bacteriophage origin of replication; arrow indicates direction of (+) strand synthesis
   7628..7677    -  misc_feature   bom (fragment): basis of mobility region from pBR322
   7779..7814    -  CDS            rop (fragment): Rop protein, which maintains plasmids at low copy number; rop
   7909..8013    +  promoter       AmpR promoter: bla
   8014..8874    +  CDS            AmpR: β-lactamase; bla; confers resistance to ampicillin, carbenicillin, and related antibiotics
   9045..9633    +  rep_origin     ori: high-copy-number ColE1/pMB1/pBR322/pUC origin of replication
