[The description below was written by a language model from this plasmid's Addgene catalogue record and pLannotate feature annotations shown in this document.]
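Description:
pDG458 is a mammalian expression CRISPR/Cas9 plasmid of about 9.7 kb derived from pSpCas9(BB)-2A-GFP (PX458) by adding a second U6-gRNA scaffold cassette, so that nuclease, reporter and two guide RNAs are all delivered from a single vector. It is propagated in E. coli through a high-copy ColE1/pUC-type origin with ampicillin selection (AmpR under its own bla promoter). An f1 phage origin and a single annotated AAV2 ITR are also carried over from the parent backbone. There is no drug marker for mammalian cells; EGFP fluorescence is the listed selectable marker.

The Pol II unit uses the CBh promoter, annotated as a CMV enhancer, chicken β-actin promoter and hybrid intron. It drives human codon-optimised Streptococcus pyogenes Cas9 with an N-terminal 3xFLAG tag (per the catalogue entry) and a C-terminal nucleoplasmin nuclear localisation signal. A 2A peptide links Cas9 to EGFP, so both proteins come from one transcript terminated by the bGH polyadenylation signal, and transfected cells can be identified or sorted by green fluorescence.

Two human U6 Pol III promoters each sit upstream of an S. pyogenes gRNA scaffold. One cassette lies upstream of CBh in the forward orientation. The other was inserted at NotI downstream of the bGH poly(A) and is annotated on the opposite strand. The scaffolds are supplied empty, and the record states that two custom guide sequences can be cloned in through a one-step reaction.

Expressing two guides alongside Cas9 is intended for generating double knock-outs or large deletions between two cut sites. The vector is also listed for mouse targeting.
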