Addgene plasmid #100900: pDG458
Purpose: SpCas9 with 2A-EGFP and a cloning backbone for 2 custom gRNAs which can be cloned in via a one-step reaction. For generation of double knock-outs and large deletions in a single plasmid system.
Depositing lab: Paul Thomas. Depositing organization: Adelaide University. Publication: Versatile single-step-assembly CRISPR/Cas9 vectors for dual gRNA expression. Adikusuma F, Pfitzner C, Thomas PQ. PLoS One. 2017 Dec 6;12(12):e0187236. doi: 10.1371/journal.pone.0187236. eCollection 2017. PONE-D-17-32080 PubMed 29211736.
Backbone
  Vector backbone: pSpCas9(BB)-2A-GFP (PX458)
  Backbone size w/o insert (bp): 9288
  Total vector size (bp): 9697
  Modifications to backbone: Insertion of 2nd U6-gRNA scaffold.
  Vector type: Mammalian Expression, Mouse Targeting, CRISPR
  Selectable markers: EGFP
Growth in bacteria
  Bacterial resistance: Ampicillin, 100 μg/mL
  Growth temperature: 37°C
  Growth strain: DH5alpha
  Copy number: Unknown
Gene/Insert 1
  Gene/Insert name: humanized CRISPR associated protein 9 (alt names: Cas9; hSpCas9)
  Species: Streptococcus pyogenes
  Insert size (bp): 4101
  Promoter: CBh
  Tag / fusion protein: 3xFLAG (N terminal on insert)
  Cloning method: Restriction Enzyme; 5′ cloning site AgeI (not destroyed); 3′ cloning site EcoRI (not destroyed)
  Sequencing primers: 5′ TTTATGGCGAGGCGGCGG
Gene/Insert 2
  Gene/Insert name: U6-gRNA scaffold 1
  Insert size (bp): 342
  Promoter: U6
  Cloning method: Unknown
  Sequencing primers: 5′ Unknown
Gene/Insert 3
  Gene/Insert name: U6-gRNA scaffold 2
  Insert size (bp): 343
  Promoter: U6
  Cloning method: Restriction Enzyme; 5′ cloning site NotI (not destroyed); 3′ cloning site NotI (not destroyed)
  Sequencing primers: 5′ bgh PA F TGCATCGCATTGTCTGAGTAGG
Resource information
  A portion of this plasmid was derived from a plasmid made by: Feng Zhang
Terms and licenses: Academic/Nonprofit Terms; Industry Terms: Not Available to Industry
Depositor comments: Modified from pSpCas9(BB)-2A-GFP (PX458) (https://www.addgene.org/48138/)
How to cite: pDG458 was a gift from Paul Thomas (Addgene plasmid # 100900 ; http://n2t.net/addgene:100900 ; RRID:Addgene_100900)
